Addgene plasmid #193435: pNC-KSE401
Purpose: (Empty Backbone) Nimble cloning-compatible vector for genome editing in plants
Depositing lab: Pu Yan. Depositing organization: Chinese Academy of Tropical Agricultural Sciences. Publication: A Nimble Cloning-compatible vector system for high-throughput gene functional analysis in plants. Yan P, Tuo D, Shen W, Deng H, Zhou P, Gao X. Plant Commun. 2023 Mar 13;4(2):100471. doi: 10.1016/j.xplc.2022.100471. Epub 2022 Nov 9. PubMed 36352791.
Backbone
  Vector backbone: pCambia2304
  Vector type: Plant Expression
Growth in bacteria
  Bacterial resistance: Kanamycin, 50 μg/mL
  Growth temperature: 37°C
  Growth strain: ccdB Survival
  Copy number: High Copy
Gene/Insert
  Gene/Insert name: None
Terms and licenses: Academic/Nonprofit Terms; Industry Terms: Not Available to Industry
Depositor comments: NC frame
How to cite: pNC-KSE401 was a gift from Pu Yan (Addgene plasmid # 193435 ; http://n2t.net/addgene:193435 ; RRID:Addgene_193435)
