[The description below was written by a language model from this plasmid's Addgene catalogue record and pLannotate feature annotations shown in this document.]
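Description:
pNC-KSE401 is an empty-backbone binary T-DNA vector for CRISPR/Cas9 genome editing in plants, built on pCambia2304 and adapted for Nimble Cloning. The backbone outside the T-DNA borders carries a bacterial kanamycin resistance gene (aphA-3), a high-copy ColE1/pMB1-type origin with the pBR322 bom region for propagation in E. coli, and the pVS1 oriV, RepA and StaA functions that allow replication and stable maintenance in Agrobacterium, the usual delivery route for this vector class. Because the cloning site contains the ccdB toxin gene, the empty vector is maintained in a ccdB-tolerant strain.

Between the nopaline-type right and left border repeats lie three functional units. Nearest the right border is the "NC frame" noted by the depositor: a cat promoter driving ccdB, placed immediately upstream of a Streptococcus pyogenes guide RNA scaffold. Replacing this counter-selectable cassette with a user-supplied fragment presumably installs the targeting sequence in front of the scaffold, and unmodified vector is eliminated in ordinary E. coli strains. The feature table does not annotate the promoter that would transcribe the guide RNA, so that element cannot be stated from the record. Next is an enhanced CaMV 35S promoter followed by a TEV-type 5' leader, a partial FLAG tag annotation and the S. pyogenes cas9 coding sequence, terminated by the pea rbcS-E9 terminator. A second enhanced 35S promoter drives nptII (NeoR/KanR) with the CaMV poly(A) signal, providing kanamycin selection of transformed plant tissue. Residual lacZα, lac promoter/operator and lacI fragments are backbone remnants. The vector is intended for high-throughput assembly of plant editing constructs.
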