Features (pLannotate 1.2.2; 27 found; start..end, strand, type, name):
     21..45      -  misc_feature   RB T-DNA repeat: right border repeat from nopaline C58 T-DNA
    111..265     -  CDS            lacZα (fragment): LacZα fragment of β-galactosidase; lacZ fragment
    879..981     +  promoter       cat promoter: promoter of the E. coli cat gene encoding chloramphenicol acetyltransferase
   1012..1314    +  CDS            ccdB: CCDB_ECOLI - Also known as G, letB, letD. Experimental evidence at protein level: Swiss-Prot protein existence level 1. Toxic component of a type II toxin-antitoxin (TA) system, functioning in plasmid maintainence. Responsible for the post- segregational killing (PSK) of plasmid-free cells, also referred to as a plasmid addiction system. Half-life of over 2 hours. Cell killing by CcdB is accompanied by filamentation, defects in chromosome and plasmid segregation, defects in cell division, formation of anucleate cells, decreased DNA synthesis and plasmid loss. Interferes with the activity of DN
   1374..1449    +  misc_RNA       gRNA scaffold: guide RNA scaffold for the Streptococcus pyogenes CRISPR/Cas9 system
   1641..1661    -  misc_feature   MCS (fragment): pUC18/19 multiple cloning site
   1736..2407    +  promoter       CaMV 35S promoter (enhanced): cauliflower mosaic virus 35S promoter with a duplicated enhancer region
   2438..2474    +  ncRNA          PK1-TEV CVMV: Accession: RF01102 - 5'-leader pseudoknot of TEV/CVMV
   2602..2621    +  CDS            2xFLAG (fragment): two tandem FLAG® epitope tags
   2677..6777    +  CDS            cas9: CAS9_STRP1 - Also known as csn1 From Streptococcus pyogenes serotype M1.
   6835..7467    +  terminator     E9 terminator: terminator and polyadenylation signal from the pea rbcS-E9 gene
   7504..7526    -  protein_bind   lac operator (fragment): The lac repressor binds to the lac operator to inhibit transcription in E. coli. This inhibition can be relieved by adding lactose or isopropyl-β-D-thiogalactopyranoside (IPTG). lac repressor encoded by lacI
   7530..7560    -  promoter       lac promoter: promoter for the E. coli lac operon
   7575..7596    -  protein_bind   CAP binding site: CAP binding activates transcription in the presence of cAMP. E. coli catabolite activator protein
   7609..7697    -  CDS            lacI (fragment): lac repressor; lacI; The lac repressor binds to the lac operator to inhibit transcription in E. coli. This inhibition can be relieved by adding lactose or isopropyl-β-D-thiogalactopyranoside (IPTG).
   7787..8463    +  promoter       CaMV 35S promoter (enhanced): cauliflower mosaic virus 35S promoter with a duplicated enhancer region
   8531..9323    +  CDS            NeoR/KanR (fragment): aminoglycoside phosphotransferase from Tn5; aph(3')-II (or nptII); confers resistance to neomycin, kanamycin, and G418 (Geneticin®)
   9380..9554    +  polyA_signal   CaMV poly(A) signal: cauliflower mosaic virus polyadenylation signal
   9632..9656    -  misc_feature   LB T-DNA repeat: left border repeat from nopaline C58 T-DNA
  10081..10875   +  CDS            KanR: aminoglycoside phosphotransferase; aphA-3; confers resistance to kanamycin
  10962..11550   +  rep_origin     ori: high-copy-number ColE1/pMB1/pBR322/pUC origin of replication
  11736..11876   -  misc_feature   bom: basis of mobility region from pBR322
  11978..12017   -  CDS            rop (fragment): Rop protein, which maintains plasmids at low copy number; rop
  12220..12414   -  rep_origin     pVS1 oriV: origin of replication for the Pseudomonas plasmid pVS1 (Heeb et al., 2000)
  12480..13553   -  CDS            pVS1 RepA: replication protein from the Pseudomonas plasmid pVS1 (Heeb et al., 2000)
  13982..14611   -  CDS            pVS1 StaA: stability protein from the Pseudomonas plasmid pVS1 (Heeb et al., 2000)
  15171..15572   -  CDS            Y4CG_SINFN (fragment): Protein inferred from homology: Swiss-Prot protein existence level 3. From Sinorhizobium fredii (strain NBRC 101917 / NGR234).
>Addgene plasmid #193435 | pNC-KSE401 | addgene full sequence | sequence record 380045 | Addgene NGS Result
TAAACGCTCTTTTCTCTTAGGTTTACCCGCCAATATATCCTGTCAAACACTGATAGTTTAAACTGAAGGC
GGGAAACGACAATCTGATCCAAGCTCAAGCTGCTCTAGCATTCGCCATTCAGGCTGCGCAACTGTTGGGA
AGGGCGATCGGTGCGGGCCTCTTCGCTATTACGCCAGCTGGCGAAAGGGGGATGTGCTGCAAGGCGATTA
AGTTGGGTAACGCCAGGGTTTTCCCAGTCACGACGTTGTAAAACGACGGCCAGTGCCAAGCTTCGACTTG
CCTTCCGCACAATACATCATTTCTTCTTAGCTTTTTTTCTTCTTCTTCGTTCATACAGTTTTTTTTTGTT
TATCAGCTTACATTTTCTTGAACCGTAGCTTTCGTTTTCTTCTTTTTAACTTTCCATTCGGAGTTTTTGT
ATCTTGTTTCATAGTTTGTCCCAGGATTAGAATGATTAGGCATCGAACCTTCAAGAATTTGATTGAATAA
AACATCTTCATTCTTAAGATATGAAGATAATCTTCAAAAGGCCCCTGGGAATCTGAAAGAAGAGAAGCAG
GCCCATTTATATGGGAAAGAACAATAGTATTTCTTATATAGGCCCATTTAAGTTGAAAACAATCTTCAAA
AGTCCCACATCGCTTAGATAAGAAAACGAAGCTGAGTTTATATACAGCTAGAGTCGAAGTAGTGATTGAG
TGGTCTCTGTCCAGTCCTGGCCTCGTCGGCCATTCTCGACTAAGTTGGCAGCATCACCCGACGCACTTTG
CGCCGAATAAATACCTGTGACGGAAGATCACTTCGCAGAATAAATAAATCCTGGTGTCCCTGTTGATACC
GGGAAGCCCTGGGCCAACTTTTGGCGAAAATGAGACGTTGATCGGCACGTAAGAGGTTCCAACTTTCACC
ATAATGAAATAAGATCACTACCGGGCGTATTTTTTGAGTTATCGAGATTTTCAGGAGCTAAGGAAGCTAA
ACTTTTGCTGACGAGAACAGGGACTGGTGAAATGCAGTTTAAGGTTTACACCTATAAAAGAGAGAGCCGT
TATCGTCTGTTTGTGGATGTACAGAGTGATATTATTGACACGCCTGGGCGACGGATGGTGATCCCCCTGG
CCAGTGCACGTCTGCTGTCAGATAAAGTCTCCCGTGAACTTTACCCGGTGGTGCATATCGGGGATGAAAG
CTGGCGCATGATGACCACCGATATGGCCAGTGTGCCGGTATCCGTTATCGGGGAAGAAGTGGCTGATCTC
AGCCACCGCGAAAATGACATCAAAAACGCCATTAACCTGATGTTCTGGGGAATATAAATGTCAGGCTCCC
TTATACACAGGGCCAGTCTGGCCACTTGTGGTCTGCTGAGACCGTTTTAGAGCTAGAAATAGCAAGTTAA
AATAAGGCTAGTCCGTTATCAACTTGAAAAAGTGGCACCGAGTCGGTGCTTTTTTTTGCAAAATTTTCCA
GATCGATTTCTTCTTCCTCTGTTCTTCGGCGTTCAATTTCTGGGGTTTTCTCTTCGTTTTCTGTAACTGA
AACCTAAAATTTGACCTAAAAAAAATCTCAAATAATATGATTCAGTGGTTTTGTACTTTTCAGTTAGTTG
AGTTTTGCAGTTCCGATGAGATAAACCAATAAGCTTGCATGCCTGCAGGTCAACATGGTGGAGCACGACA
CACTTGTCTACTCCAAAAATATCAAAGATACAGTCTCAGAAGACCAAAGGGCAATTGAGACTTTTCAACA
AAGGGTAATATCCGGAAACCTCCTCGGATTCCATTGCCCAGCTATCTGTCACTTTATTGTGAAGATAGTG
GAAAAGGAAGGTGGCTCCTACAAATGCCATCATTGCGATAAAGGAAAGGCCATCGTTGAAGATGCCTCTG
CCGACAGTGGTCCCAAAGATGGACCCCCACCCACGAGGAGCATCGTGGAAAAAGAAGACGTTCCAACCAC
GTCTTCAAAGCAAGTGGATTGATGTGATAACATGGTGGAGCACGACACACTTGTCTACTCCAAAAATATC
AAAGATACAGTCTCAGAAGACCAAAGGGCAATTGAGACTTTTCAACAAAGGGTAATATCCGGAAACCTCC
TCGGATTCCATTGCCCAGCTATCTGTCACTTTATTGTGAAGATAGTGGAAAAGGAAGGTGGCTCCTACAA
ATGCCATCATTGCGATAAAGGAAAGGCCATCGTTGAAGATGCCTCTGCCGACAGTGGTCCCAAAGATGGA
CCCCCACCCACGAGGAGCATCGTGGAAAAAGAAGACGTTCCAACCACGTCTTCAAAGCAAGTGGATTGAT
GTGATATCTCCACTGACGTAAGGGATGACGCACAATCCCACTATCCTTCGCAAGACCCTTCCTCTATATA
AGGAAGTTCATTTCATTTGGAGAGGACCTCGACCTCAACACAACATATACAAAACAAACGAATCTCAAGC
AATCAAGCATTCTACTTCTATTGCAGCAATTTAAATCATTTCTTTTAAAGCAAAAGCAATTTTCTGAAAA
TTTTCACCATTTACGAACGATACTCGAGTAATCTAGATGGATTACAAGGACCACGACGGGGATTACAAGG
ACCACGACATTGATTACAAGGATGATGATGACAAGATGGCTCCGAAGAAGAAGAGGAAGGTTGGCATCCA
CGGGGTGCCAGCTGCTGACAAGAAGTACTCGATCGGCCTCGATATTGGGACTAACTCTGTTGGCTGGGCC
GTGATCACCGACGAGTACAAGGTGCCCTCAAAGAAGTTCAAGGTCCTGGGCAACACCGATCGGCATTCCA
TCAAGAAGAATCTCATTGGCGCTCTCCTGTTCGACAGCGGCGAGACGGCTGAGGCTACGCGGCTCAAGCG
CACCGCCCGCAGGCGGTACACGCGCAGGAAGAATCGCATCTGCTACCTGCAGGAGATTTTCTCCAACGAG
ATGGCGAAGGTTGACGATTCTTTCTTCCACAGGCTGGAGGAGTCATTCCTCGTGGAGGAGGATAAGAAGC
ACGAGCGGCATCCAATCTTCGGCAACATTGTCGACGAGGTTGCCTACCACGAGAAGTACCCTACGATCTA
CCATCTGCGGAAGAAGCTCGTGGACTCCACAGATAAGGCGGACCTCCGCCTGATCTACCTCGCTCTGGCC
CACATGATTAAGTTCAGGGGCCATTTCCTGATCGAGGGGGATCTCAACCCGGACAATAGCGATGTTGACA
AGCTGTTCATCCAGCTCGTGCAGACGTACAACCAGCTCTTCGAGGAGAACCCCATTAATGCGTCAGGCGT
CGACGCGAAGGCTATCCTGTCCGCTAGGCTCTCGAAGTCTCGGCGCCTCGAGAACCTGATCGCCCAGCTG
CCGGGCGAGAAGAAGAACGGCCTGTTCGGGAATCTCATTGCGCTCAGCCTGGGGCTCACGCCCAACTTCA
AGTCGAATTTCGATCTCGCTGAGGACGCCAAGCTGCAGCTCTCCAAGGACACATACGACGATGACCTGGA
TAACCTCCTGGCCCAGATCGGCGATCAGTACGCGGACCTGTTCCTCGCTGCCAAGAATCTGTCGGACGCC
ATCCTCCTGTCTGATATTCTCAGGGTGAACACCGAGATTACGAAGGCTCCGCTCTCAGCCTCCATGATCA
AGCGCTACGACGAGCACCATCAGGATCTGACCCTCCTGAAGGCGCTGGTCAGGCAGCAGCTCCCCGAGAA
GTACAAGGAGATCTTCTTCGATCAGTCGAAGAACGGCTACGCTGGGTACATTGACGGCGGGGCCTCTCAG
GAGGAGTTCTACAAGTTCATCAAGCCGATTCTGGAGAAGATGGACGGCACGGAGGAGCTGCTGGTGAAGC
TCAATCGCGAGGACCTCCTGAGGAAGCAGCGGACATTCGATAACGGCAGCATCCCACACCAGATTCATCT
CGGGGAGCTGCACGCTATCCTGAGGAGGCAGGAGGACTTCTACCCTTTCCTCAAGGATAACCGCGAGAAG
ATCGAGAAGATTCTGACTTTCAGGATCCCGTACTACGTCGGCCCACTCGCTAGGGGCAACTCCCGCTTCG
CTTGGATGACCCGCAAGTCAGAGGAGACGATCACGCCGTGGAACTTCGAGGAGGTGGTCGACAAGGGCGC
TAGCGCTCAGTCGTTCATCGAGAGGATGACGAATTTCGACAAGAACCTGCCAAATGAGAAGGTGCTCCCT
AAGCACTCGCTCCTGTACGAGTACTTCACAGTCTACAACGAGCTGACTAAGGTGAAGTATGTGACCGAGG
GCATGAGGAAGCCGGCTTTCCTGTCTGGGGAGCAGAAGAAGGCCATCGTGGACCTCCTGTTCAAGACCAA
CCGGAAGGTCACGGTTAAGCAGCTCAAGGAGGACTACTTCAAGAAGATTGAGTGCTTCGATTCGGTCGAG
ATCTCTGGCGTTGAGGACCGCTTCAACGCCTCCCTGGGGACCTACCACGATCTCCTGAAGATCATTAAGG
ATAAGGACTTCCTGGACAACGAGGAGAATGAGGATATCCTCGAGGACATTGTGCTGACACTCACTCTGTT
CGAGGACCGGGAGATGATCGAGGAGCGCCTGAAGACTTACGCCCATCTCTTCGATGACAAGGTCATGAAG
CAGCTCAAGAGGAGGAGGTACACCGGCTGGGGGAGGCTGAGCAGGAAGCTCATCAACGGCATTCGGGACA
AGCAGTCCGGGAAGACGATCCTCGACTTCCTGAAGAGCGATGGCTTCGCGAACCGCAATTTCATGCAGCT
GATTCACGATGACAGCCTCACATTCAAGGAGGATATCCAGAAGGCTCAGGTGAGCGGCCAGGGGGACTCG
CTGCACGAGCATATCGCGAACCTCGCTGGCTCGCCAGCTATCAAGAAGGGGATTCTGCAGACCGTGAAGG
TTGTGGACGAGCTGGTGAAGGTCATGGGCAGGCACAAGCCTGAGAACATCGTCATTGAGATGGCCCGGGA
GAATCAGACCACGCAGAAGGGCCAGAAGAACTCACGCGAGAGGATGAAGAGGATCGAGGAGGGCATTAAG
GAGCTGGGGTCCCAGATCCTCAAGGAGCACCCGGTGGAGAACACGCAGCTGCAGAATGAGAAGCTCTACC
TGTACTACCTCCAGAATGGCCGCGATATGTATGTGGACCAGGAGCTGGATATTAACAGGCTCAGCGATTA
CGACGTCGATCATATCGTTCCACAGTCATTCCTGAAGGATGACTCCATTGACAACAAGGTCCTCACCAGG
TCGGACAAGAACCGGGGCAAGTCTGATAATGTTCCTTCAGAGGAGGTCGTTAAGAAGATGAAGAACTACT
GGCGCCAGCTCCTGAATGCCAAGCTGATCACGCAGCGGAAGTTCGATAACCTCACAAAGGCTGAGAGGGG
CGGGCTCTCTGAGCTGGACAAGGCGGGCTTCATCAAGAGGCAGCTGGTCGAGACACGGCAGATCACTAAG
CACGTTGCGCAGATTCTCGACTCACGGATGAACACTAAGTACGATGAGAATGACAAGCTGATCCGCGAGG
TGAAGGTCATCACCCTGAAGTCAAAGCTCGTCTCCGACTTCAGGAAGGATTTCCAGTTCTACAAGGTTCG
GGAGATCAACAATTACCACCATGCCCATGACGCGTACCTGAACGCGGTGGTCGGCACAGCTCTGATCAAG
AAGTACCCAAAGCTCGAGAGCGAGTTCGTGTACGGGGACTACAAGGTTTACGATGTGAGGAAGATGATCG
CCAAGTCGGAGCAGGAGATTGGCAAGGCTACCGCCAAGTACTTCTTCTACTCTAACATTATGAATTTCTT
CAAGACAGAGATCACTCTGGCCAATGGCGAGATCCGGAAGCGCCCCCTCATCGAGACGAACGGCGAGACG
GGGGAGATCGTGTGGGACAAGGGCAGGGATTTCGCGACCGTCAGGAAGGTTCTCTCCATGCCACAAGTGA
ATATCGTCAAGAAGACAGAGGTCCAGACTGGCGGGTTCTCTAAGGAGTCAATTCTGCCTAAGCGGAACAG
CGACAAGCTCATCGCCCGCAAGAAGGACTGGGATCCGAAGAAGTACGGCGGGTTCGACAGCCCCACTGTG
GCCTACTCGGTCCTGGTTGTGGCGAAGGTTGAGAAGGGCAAGTCCAAGAAGCTCAAGAGCGTGAAGGAGC
TGCTGGGGATCACGATTATGGAGCGCTCCAGCTTCGAGAAGAACCCGATCGATTTCCTGGAGGCGAAGGG
CTACAAGGAGGTGAAGAAGGACCTGATCATTAAGCTCCCCAAGTACTCACTCTTCGAGCTGGAGAACGGC
AGGAAGCGGATGCTGGCTTCCGCTGGCGAGCTGCAGAAGGGGAACGAGCTGGCTCTGCCGTCCAAGTATG
TGAACTTCCTCTACCTGGCCTCCCACTACGAGAAGCTCAAGGGCAGCCCCGAGGACAACGAGCAGAAGCA
GCTGTTCGTCGAGCAGCACAAGCATTACCTCGACGAGATCATTGAGCAGATTTCCGAGTTCTCCAAGCGC
GTGATCCTGGCCGACGCGAATCTGGATAAGGTCCTCTCCGCGTACAACAAGCACCGCGACAAGCCAATCA
GGGAGCAGGCTGAGAATATCATTCATCTCTTCACCCTGACGAACCTCGGCGCCCCTGCTGCTTTCAAGTA
CTTCGACACAACTATCGATCGCAAGAGGTACACAAGCACTAAGGAGGTCCTGGACGCGACCCTCATCCAC
CAGTCGATTACCGGCCTCTACGAGACGCGCATCGACCTGTCTCAGCTCGGGGGCGACAAGCGGCCAGCGG
CGACGAAGAAGGCGGGGCAGGCGAAGAAGAAGAAGTGAGCTCAGAGCTTTCGTTCGTATCATCGGTTTCG
ACAACGTTCGTCAAGTTCAATGCATCAGTTTCATTGCGCACACACCAGAATCCTACTGAGTTTGAGTATT
ATGGCATTGGGAAAACTGTTTTTCTTGTACCATTTGTTGTGCTTGTAATTTACTGTGTTTTTTATTCGGT
TTTCGCTATCGAACTGTGAAATGGAAATGGATGGAGAAGAGTTAATGAATGATATGGTCCTTTTGTTCAT
TCTCAAATTAATATTATTTGTTTTTTCTCTTATTTGTTGTGTGTTGAATTTGAAATTATAAGAGATATGC
AAACATTTTGTTTTGAGTAAAAATGTGTCAAATCGTGGCCTCTAATGACCGAAGTTAATATGAGGAGTAA
AACACTTGTAGTTGTACCATTATGCTTATTCACTAGGCAACAAATATATTTTCAGACCTAGAAAAGCTGC
AAATGTTACTGAATACAAGTATGTCCTCTTGTGTTTTAGACATTTATGAACTTTCCTTTATGTAATTTTC
CAGAATCCTTGTCAGATTCTAATCATTGCTTTATAATTATAGTTATACTCATGGATTTGTAGTTGAGTAT
GAAAATATTTTTTAATGCATTTTATGACTTGCCAATTGATTGACAACGAATTCGTAATCATGTCATAGCT
GTTTCCTGTGTGAAATTGTTATCCGCTCACAATTCCACACAACATACGAGCCGGAAGCATAAAGTGTAAA
GCCTGGGGTGCCTAATGAGTGAGCTAACTCACATTAATTGCGTTGCGCTCACTGCCCGCTTTCCAGTCGG
GAAACCTGTCGTGCCAGCTGCATTAATGAATCGGCCAACGCGCGGGGAGAGGCGGTTTGCGTATTGGCTA
GAGCAGCTTGCCAACATGGTGGAGCACGACACTCTCGTCTACTCCAAGAATATCAAAGATACAGTCTCAG
AAGACCAAAGGGCTATTGAGACTTTTCAACAAAGGGTAATATCGGGAAACCTCCTCGGATTCCATTGCCC
AGCTATCTGTCACTTCATCAAAAGGACAGTAGAAAAGGAAGGTGGCACCTACAAATGCCATCATTGCGAT
AAAGGAAAGGCTATCGTTCAAGATGCCTCTGCCGACAGTGGTCCCAAAGATGGACCCCCACCCACGAGGA
GCATCGTGGAAAAAGAAGACGTTCCAACCACGTCTTCAAAGCAAGTGGATTGATGTGAACATGGTGGAGC
ACGACACTCTCGTCTACTCCAAGAATATCAAAGATACAGTCTCAGAAGACCAAAGGGCTATTGAGACTTT
TCAACAAAGGGTAATATCGGGAAACCTCCTCGGATTCCATTGCCCAGCTATCTGTCACTTCATCAAAAGG
ACAGTAGAAAAGGAAGGTGGCACCTACAAATGCCATCATTGCGATAAAGGAAAGGCTATCGTTCAAGATG
CCTCTGCCGACAGTGGTCCCAAAGATGGACCCCCACCCACGAGGAGCATCGTGGAAAAAGAAGACGTTCC
AACCACGTCTTCAAAGCAAGTGGATTGATGTGATATCTCCACTGACGTAAGGGATGACGCACAATCCCAC
TATCCTTCGCAAGACCCTTCCTCTATATAAGGAAGTTCATTTCATTTGGAGAGGACACGCTGAAATCACC
AGTCTCTCTCTACAAATCTATCTCTCTCGAGCTTTCGCAGATCTGTCGATCGACCATGGGGATTGAACAA
GATGGATTGCACGCAGGTTCTCCGGCCGCTTGGGTGGAGAGGCTATTCGGCTATGACTGGGCACAACAGA
CAATCGGCTGCTCTGATGCCGCCGTGTTTCGGCTGTCAGCGCAGGGGCGCCCGGTTCTTTTTGTCAAGAC
CGACCTGTCCGGTGCCCTGAATGAACTCCAGGACGAGGCAGCGCGGCTATCGTGGCTGGCCACGACGGGC
GTTCCTTGCGCAGCTGTGCTCGACGTTGTCACTGAAGCGGGAAGGGACTGGCTGCTATTGGGCGAAGTGC
CGGGGCAGGATCTCCTGTCATCTCACCTTGCTCCTGCCGAGAAAGTATCCATCATGGCTGATGCAATGCG
GCGGCTGCATACGCTTGATCCGGCTACCTGCCCATTCGACCACCAAGCGAAACATCGCATCGAGCGAGCA
CGTACTCGGATGGAAGCCGGTCTTGTCGATCAGGATGATCTGGACGAAGAGCATCAGGGGCTCGCGCCAG
CCGAACTGTTCGCCAGGCTCAAGGCGCGCATGCCCGACGGCGAGGATCTCGTCGTGACACATGGCGATGC
CTGCTTGCCGAATATCATGGTGGAAAATGGCCGCTTTTCTGGATTCATCGACTGTGGCCGGCTGGGTGTG
GCGGACCGCTATCAGGACATAGCGTTGGCTACCCGTGATATTGCTGAAGAGCTTGGCGGCGAATGGGCTG
ACCGCTTCCTCGTGCTTTACGGTATCGCCGCTCCCGATTCGCAGCGCATCGCCTTCTATCGCCTTCTTGA
CGAGTTCTTCTGAGCGGGACTCTGGGGTTCGGATCGATCCTCTAGCTAGAGTCGATCGACAAGCTCGAGT
TTCTCCATAATAATGTGTGAGTAGTTCCCAGATAAGGGAATTAGGGTTCCTATAGGGTTTCGCTCATGTG
TTGAGCATATAAGAAACCCTTAGTATGTATTTGTATTTGTAAAATACTTCTATCAATAAAATTTCTAATT
CCTAAAACCAAAATCCAGTACTAAAATCCAGATCCCCCGAATTAATTCGGCGTTAATTCAGTACATTAAA
AACGTCCGCAATGTGTTATTAAGTTGTCTAAGCGTCAATTTGTTTACACCACAATATATCCTGCCACCAG
CCAGCCAACAGCTCCCCGACCGGCAGCTCGGCACAAAATCACCACTCGATACAGGCAGCCCATCAGTCCG
GGACGGCGTCAGCGGGAGAGCCGTTGTAAGGCGGCAGACTTTGCTCATGTTACCGATGCTATTCGGAAGA
ACGGCAACTAAGCTGCCGGGTTTGAAACACGGATGATCTCGCGGAGGGTAGCATGTTGATTGTAACGATG
ACAGAGCGTTGCTGCCTGTGATCACCGCGGTTTCAAAATCGGCTCCGTCGATACTATGTTATACGCCAAC
TTTGAAAACAACTTTGAAAAAGCTGTTTTCTGGTATTTAAGGTTTTAGAATGCAAGGAACAGTGAATTGG
AGTTCGTCTTGTTATAATTAGCTTCTTGGGGTATCTTTAAATACTGTAGAAAAGAGGAAGGAAATAATAA
ATGGCTAAAATGAGAATATCACCGGAATTGAAAAAACTGATCGAAAAATACCGCTGCGTAAAAGATACGG
AAGGAATGTCTCCTGCTAAGGTATATAAGCTGGTGGGAGAAAATGAAAACCTATATTTAAAAATGACGGA
CAGCCGGTATAAAGGGACCACCTATGATGTGGAACGGGAAAAGGACATGATGCTATGGCTGGAAGGAAAG
CTGCCTGTTCCAAAGGTCCTGCACTTTGAACGGCATGATGGCTGGAGCAATCTGCTCATGAGTGAGGCCG
ATGGCGTCCTTTGCTCGGAAGAGTATGAAGATGAACAAAGCCCTGAAAAGATTATCGAGCTGTATGCGGA
GTGCATCAGGCTCTTTCACTCCATCGACATATCGGATTGTCCCTATACGAATAGCTTAGACAGCCGCTTA
GCCGAATTGGATTACTTACTGAATAACGATCTGGCCGATGTGGATTGCGAAAACTGGGAAGAAGACACTC
CATTTAAAGATCCGCGCGAGCTGTATGATTTTTTAAAGACGGAAAAGCCCGAAGAGGAACTTGTCTTTTC
CCACGGCGACCTGGGAGACAGCAACATCTTTGTGAAAGATGGCAAAGTAAGTGGCTTTATTGATCTTGGG
AGAAGCGGCAGGGCGGACAAGTGGTATGACATTGCCTTCTGCGTCCGGTCGATCAGGGAGGATATCGGGG
AAGAACAGTATGTCGAGCTATTTTTTGACTTACTGGGGATCAAGCCTGATTGGGAGAAAATAAAATATTA
TATTTTACTGGATGAATTGTTTTAGTACCTAGAATGCATGACCAAAATCCCTTAACGTGAGTTTTCGTTC
CACTGAGCGTCAGACCCCGTAGAAAAGATCAAAGGATCTTCTTGAGATCCTTTTTTTCTGCGCGTAATCT
GCTGCTTGCAAACAAAAAAACCACCGCTACCAGCGGTGGTTTGTTTGCCGGATCAAGAGCTACCAACTCT
TTTTCCGAAGGTAACTGGCTTCAGCAGAGCGCAGATACCAAATACTGTCCTTCTAGTGTAGCCGTAGTTA
GGCCACCACTTCAAGAACTCTGTAGCACCGCCTACATACCTCGCTCTGCTAATCCTGTTACCAGTGGCTG
CTGCCAGTGGCGATAAGTCGTGTCTTACCGGGTTGGACTCAAGACGATAGTTACCGGATAAGGCGCAGCG
GTCGGGCTGAACGGGGGGTTCGTGCACACAGCCCAGCTTGGAGCGAACGACCTACACCGAACTGAGATAC
CTACAGCGTGAGCTATGAGAAAGCGCCACGCTTCCCGAAGGGAGAAAGGCGGACAGGTATCCGGTAAGCG
GCAGGGTCGGAACAGGAGAGCGCACGAGGGAGCTTCCAGGGGGAAACGCCTGGTATCTTTATAGTCCTGT
CGGGTTTCGCCACCTCTGACTTGAGCGTCGATTTTTGTGATGCTCGTCAGGGGGGCGGAGCCTATGGAAA
AACGCCAGCAACGCGGCCTTTTTACGGTTCCTGGCCTTTTGCTGGCCTTTTGCTCACATGTTCTTTCCTG
CGTTATCCCCTGATTCTGTGGATAACCGTATTACCGCCTTTGAGTGAGCTGATACCGCTCGCCGCAGCCG
AACGACCGAGCGCAGCGAGTCAGTGAGCGAGGAAGCGGAAGAGCGCCTGATGCGGTATTTTCTCCTTACG
CATCTGTGCGGTATTTCACACCGCATATGGTGCACTCTCAGTACAATCTGCTCTGATGCCGCATAGTTAA
GCCAGTATACACTCCGCTATCGCTACGTGACTGGGTCATGGCTGCGCCCCGACACCCGCCAACACCCGCT
GACGCGCCCTGACGGGCTTGTCTGCTCCCGGCATCCGCTTACAGACAAGCTGTGACCGTCTCCGGGAGCT
GCATGTGTCAGAGGTTTTCACCGTCATCACCGAAACGCGCGAGGCAGGGTGCCTTGATGTGGGCGCCGGC
GGTCGAGTGGCGACGGCGCGGCTTGTCCGCGCCCTGGTAGATTGCCTGGCCGTAGGCCAGCCATTTTTGA
GCGGCCAGCGGCCGCGATAGGCCGACGCGAAGCGGCGGGGCGTAGGGAGCGCAGCGACCGAAGGGTAGGC
GCTTTTTGCAGCTCTTCGGCTGTGCGCTGGCCAGACAGTTATGCACAGGCCAGGCGGGTTTTAAGAGTTT
TAATAAGTTTTAAAGAGTTTTAGGCGGAAAAATCGCCTTTTTTCTCTTTTATATCAGTCACTTACATGTG
TGACCGGTTCCCAATGTACGGCTTTGGGTTCCCAATGTACGGGTTCCGGTTCCCAATGTACGGCTTTGGG
TTCCCAATGTACGTGCTATCCACAGGAAACAGACCTTTTCGACCTTTTTCCCCTGCTAGGGCAATTTGCC
CTAGCATCTGCTCCGTACATTAGGAACCGGCGGATGCTTCGCCCTCGATCAGGTTGCGGTAGCGCATGAC
TAGGATCGGGCCAGCCTGCCCCGCCTCCTCCTTCAAATCGTACTCCGGCAGGTCATTTGACCCGATCAGC
TTGCGCACGGTGAAACAGAACTTCTTGAACTCTCCGGCGCTGCCACTGCGTTCGTAGATCGTCTTGAACA
ACCATCTGGCTTCTGCCTTGCCTGCGGCGCGGCGTGCCAGGCGGTAGAGAAAACGGCCGATGCCGGGATC
GATCAAAAAGTAATCGGGGTGAACCGTCAGCACGTCCGGGTTCTTGCCTTCTGTGATCTCGCGGTACATC
CAATCAGCTAGCTCGATCTCGATGTACTCCGGCCGCCCGGTTTCGCTCTTTACGATCTTGTAGCGGCTAA
TCAAGGCTTCACCCTCGGATACCGTCACCAGGCGGCCGTTCTTGGCCTTCTTCGTACGCTGCATGGCAAC
GTGCGTGGTGTTTAACCGAATGCAGGTTTCTACCAGGTCGTCTTTCTGCTTTCCGCCATCGGCTCGCCGG
CAGAACTTGAGTACGTCCGCAACGTGTGGACGGAACACGCGGCCGGGCTTGTCTCCCTTCCCTTCCCGGT
ATCGGTTCATGGATTCGGTTAGATGGGAAACCGCCATCAGTACCAGGTCGTAATCCCACACACTGGCCAT
GCCCGCCGGCCCTGCGGAAACCTCTACGTGCCCGTCTGGAAGCTCGTAGCGGATCACCTCGCCAGCTCGT
CGGTCACGCTTCGACAGACGGAAAACGGCCACGTCCATGATGCTGCGACTATCGCGGGTGCCCACGTCAT
AGAGCATCGGAACGAAAAAATCTGGTTGCTCGTCGCCCTTGGGCGGCTTCCTAATCGACGGCGCACCGGC
TGCCGGCGGTTGCCGGGATTCTTTGCGGATTCGATCAGCGGCCGCTTGCCACGATTCACCGGGGCGTGCT
TCTGCCTCGATGCGTTGCCGCTGGGCGGCCTGCGCCGCCTTCAACTTCTCCACCAGGTCATCACCCAGCG
CCGCGCCGATTTGTACCGGGCCGGATGGTTTGCGACCGCTCACGCCGATTCCTCGGGCTTGGGGGTTCCA
GTGCCATTGCAGGGCCGGCAGGCAACCCAGCCGCTTACGCCTGGCCAACCGCCCGTTCCTCCACACATGG
GGCATTCCACGGCGTCGGTGCCTGGTTGTTCTTGATTTTCCATGCCGCCTCCTTTAGCCGCTAAAATTCA
TCTACTCATTTATTCATTTGCTCATTTACTCTGGTAGCTGCGCGATGTATTCAGATAGCAGCTCGGTAAT
GGTCTTGCCTTGGCGTACCGCGTACATCTTCAGCTTGGTGTGATCCTCCGCCGGCAACTGAAAGTTGACC
CGCTTCATGGCTGGCGTGTCTGCCAGGCTGGCCAACGTTGCAGCCTTGCTGCTGCGTGCGCTCGGACGGC
CGGCACTTAGCGTGTTTGTGCTTTTGCTCATTTTCTCTTTACCTCATTAACTCAAATGAGTTTTGATTTA
ATTTCAGCGGCCAGCGCCTGGACCTCGCGGGCAGCGTCGCCCTCGGGTTCTGATTCAAGAACGGTTGTGC
CGGCGGCGGCAGTGCCTGGGTAGCTCACGCGCTGCGTGATACGGGACTCAAGAATGGGCAGCTCGTACCC
GGCCAGCGCCTCGGCAACCTCACCGCCGATGCGCGTGCCTTTGATCGCCCGCGACACGACAAAGGCCGCT
TGTAGCCTTCCATCCGTGACCTCAATGCGCTGCTTAACCAGCTCCACCAGGTCGGCGGTGGCCCATATGT
CGTAAGGGCTTGGCTGCACCGGAATCAGCACGAAGTCGGCTGCCTTGATCGCGGACACAGCCAAGTCCGC
CGCCTGGGGCGCTCCGTCGATCACTACGAAGTCGCGCCGGCCGATGGCCTTCACGTCGCGGTCAATCGTC
GGGCGGTCGATGCCGACAACGGTTAGCGGTTGATCTTCCCGCACGGCCGCCCAATCGCGGGCACTGCCCT
GGGGATCGGAATCGACTAACAGAACATCGGCCCCGGCGAGTTGCAGGGCGCGGGCTAGATGGGTTGCGAT
GGTCGTCTTGCCTGACCCGCCTTTCTGGTTAAGTACAGCGATAACCTTCATGCGTTCCCCTTGCGTATTT
GTTTATTTACTCATCGCATCATATACGCAGCGACCGCATGACGCAAGCTGTTTTACTCAAATACACATCA
CCTTTTTAGACGGCGGCGCTCGGTTTCTTCAGCGGCCAAGCTCGCCGGCCAGGCCGCCAGCTTGGCATCA
GACAAACCGGCCAGGATTTCATGCAGCCGCACGGTTGAGACGTGCGCGGGCGGCTCGAACACGTACCCGG
CCGCGATCATCTCCGCCTCGATCTCTTCGGTAATGAAAAACGGTTCGTCCTGGCCGTCCTGGTGCGGTTT
CATGCTTGTTCCTCTTGGCGTTCATTCTCGGCGGCCGCCAGGGCGTCGGCCTCGGTCAATGCGTCCTCAC
GGAAGGCACCGCGCCGCCTGGCCTCGGTGGGCGTCACTTCCTCGCTGCGCTCAAGTGCGCGGTACAGGGT
CGAGCGATGCACGCCAAGCAGTGCAGCCGCCTCTTTCACGGTGCGGCCTTCCTGGTCGATCAGCTCGCGG
GCGTGCGCGATCTGTGCCGGGGTGAGGGTAGGGCGGGGGCCAAACTTCACGCCTCGCGCCTTGGCGGCCT
CGCGCCCGCTCCGGGTGCGGTCGATGATTAGGGAACGCTCGAACTCGGCAATGCCGGCGAACACGGTCAA
CACCATGCGGCCGGCCGGCGTGGTGGTGTCGGCCCACGGCTCTGCCAGGCTACGCAGGCCCGCGCCGGCC
TCCTGGATGCGCTCGGCAATGTCCAGTAGGTCGCGGGTGCTGCGGGCCAGGCGGTCTAGCCTGGTCACTG
TCACAACGTCGCCAGGGCGTAGGTGGTCAAGCATCCTGGCCAGCTCCGGGCGGTCGCGCCTGGTGCCGGT
GATCTTCTCGGAAAACAGCTTGGTGCAGCCGGCCGCGTGCAGTTCGGCCCGTTGGTTGGTCAAGTCCTGG
TCGTCGGTGCTGACGCGGGCATAGCCCAGCAGGCCAGCGGCGGCGCTCTTGTTCATGGCGTAATGTCTCC
GGTTCTAGTCGCAAGTATTCTACTTTATGCGACTAAAACACGCGACAAGAAAACGCCAGGAAAAGGGCAG
GGCGGCAGCCTGTCGCGTAACTTAGGACTTGTGCGACATGTCGTTTTCAGAAGACGGCTGCACTGAACGT
CAGAAGCCGACTGCACTATAGCAGCGGAGGGGTTGGATCAAAGTACTTTGATCCCGAGGGGAACCCTGTG
GTTGGCATGCACATACAAATGGACGAACGGATAAACCTTTTCACGCCCTTTTAAATATCCGATTATTCTA
A
